Addgene plasmid #193301: Cyto-mTurq2-Apollo-NADP+
Purpose: Expresses mTurq2-Apollo-NADP+ sensor localized to the cytoplasm
Depositing lab: Jonathan Rocheleau. Publication: Targeting Apollo-NADP(+) to Image NADPH Generation in Pancreatic Beta-Cell Organelles. Chang HH, Bennett AM, Cameron WD, Floro E, Au A, McFaul CM, Yip CM, Rocheleau JV. ACS Sens. 2022 Oct 21. doi: 10.1021/acssensors.2c01174. PubMed 36269889.
Backbone
  Vector backbone: pcDNA3.1(+)
  Vector type: Mammalian Expression
  Selectable markers: Neomycin (select with G418)
Growth in bacteria
  Bacterial resistance: Ampicillin, 100 μg/mL
  Growth temperature: 37°C
  Growth strain: DH5alpha
  Copy number: High Copy
Gene/Insert
  Gene/Insert name: G6PD (alt name: glucose-6-phosphate dehydrogenase)
  Species: H. sapiens (human)
  Insert size (bp): 2736
  Mutation: S40A, R72Q, H201N, K205T
  Entrez Gene: G6PD (a.k.a. CNSHA1, G6PD1)
  Promoter: T7
  Tag / fusion protein: mTurqoise2 (C terminal on insert)
  Cloning method: Restriction Enzyme; 5′ cloning site AgeI (mTurq2) (unknown if destroyed); 3′ cloning site XhoI/XbaI (mTurq2) (unknown if destroyed)
Resource information
  A portion of this plasmid was derived from a plasmid made by: G6PD cloned from vector purchased from DNASU. Clone ID: FLH023345.01L
Terms and licenses: Academic/Nonprofit Terms; Industry Terms: Not Available to Industry
Depositor comments: Contains a C-terminal mTurqoise2 tag. Please visit https://doi.org/10.1101/2022.04.27.489691 for bioRxiv preprint.
How to cite: Cyto-mTurq2-Apollo-NADP+ was a gift from Jonathan Rocheleau (Addgene plasmid # 193301 ; http://n2t.net/addgene:193301 ; RRID:Addgene_193301)
