[The description below was written by a language model from this plasmid's Addgene catalogue record and pLannotate feature annotations shown in this document.]
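Description:
Cyto-mTurq2-Apollo-NADP+ is a mammalian expression plasmid built on the pcDNA3.1(+) backbone that encodes a genetically encoded fluorescent sensor for NADP+, expressed in the cytoplasm. It is propagated in E. coli as a high-copy plasmid through a ColE1/pUC-type origin with ampicillin selection (AmpR under its own bla promoter), and it also carries an f1 origin. For selection in mammalian cells, an SV40 early promoter drives the neomycin phosphotransferase gene, followed by an SV40 polyadenylation signal, allowing G418 selection of stable transfectants. Short annotated fragments such as bom, the lac promoter/operator region, lacI, ble and a truncated HIV-1 LTR match appear to be backbone remnants or partial sequence matches rather than functional parts.

The payload is human glucose-6-phosphate dehydrogenase (G6PD) carrying the mutations S40A, R72Q, H201N and K205T, fused at its C terminus to the monomeric cyan fluorescent protein mTurquoise2. The catalogue entry lists T7 as the promoter, but the feature table shows the fusion sitting downstream of the CMV immediate early enhancer and promoter, with the T7 promoter between CMV and the coding sequence. CMV is therefore the element expected to drive expression in mammalian cells, while T7 permits in vitro transcription. Transcripts are terminated by the bGH polyadenylation signal. No organelle-targeting sequence is annotated, consistent with the stated cytoplasmic localization. The record does not explain the role of the individual mutations or the sensor's readout mechanism. The associated work concerns targeting Apollo-NADP+ sensors to different compartments to image NADPH generation in pancreatic beta cells, and this construct serves as the cytoplasmic version.
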