Features (pLannotate 1.2.2; 21 found; start..end, strand, type, name):
     56..108     -  misc_feature   bom (fragment): basis of mobility region from pBR322
    263..642     +  enhancer       CMV enhancer: human cytomegalovirus immediate early enhancer
    643..846     +  promoter       CMV promoter: human cytomegalovirus (CMV) immediate early promoter
    842..875     +  LTR            5' LTR (truncated) (fragment): truncated 5' long terminal repeat (LTR) from HIV-1
    891..909     +  promoter       T7 promoter: promoter for bacteriophage T7 RNA polymerase
    992..2536    +  CDS            G6PD: G6PD_HUMAN - Experimental evidence at protein level: Swiss-Prot protein existence level 1. Catalyzes the rate-limiting step of the oxidative pentose- phosphate pathway, which represents a route for the dissimilation of carbohydrates besides glycolysis. The main function of this enzyme is to provide reducing power (NADPH) and pentose phosphates for fatty acid and nucleic acid synthesis. From Homo sapiens (Human).
   2552..3268    +  CDS            mTurquoise2: mTurquoise2 is a basic (constitutively fluorescent) cyan fluorescent protein published in 2012, derived from Aequorea victoria. It is reported to be a rapidly-maturing monomer with very low acid sensitivity.
   3312..3536    +  polyA_signal   bGH poly(A) signal: bovine growth hormone polyadenylation signal
   3540..3561    +  promoter       SV40 promoter (fragment): SV40 enhancer and early promoter
   3582..4010    +  rep_origin     f1 ori (sequence partly withheld): f1 bacteriophage origin of replication; arrow indicates direction of (+) strand synthesis
   4024..4353    +  promoter       SV40 promoter: SV40 enhancer and early promoter
   4420..5211    +  CDS            neo: KKA2_KLEPN - Also known as kan, nptII. Experimental evidence at protein level: Swiss-Prot protein existence level 1. Resistance to kanamycin, neomycin, paromomycin, ribostamycin, butirosin and gentamicin B. From Klebsiella pneumoniae.
   5235..5393    +  CDS            ble (fragment): BLE_KLEPN - Experimental evidence at protein level: Swiss-Prot protein existence level 1. Binding protein with a strong affinity to the bleomycin family of antibiotics. Binds to CL990; an antimitotic-antibiotic compound. From Klebsiella pneumoniae.
   5388..5509    +  polyA_signal   SV40 poly(A) signal: SV40 polyadenylation signal
   5582..5598    -  protein_bind   lac operator: The lac repressor binds to the lac operator to inhibit transcription in E. coli. This inhibition can be relieved by adding lactose or isopropyl-β-D-thiogalactopyranoside (IPTG). lac repressor encoded by lacI
   5606..5636    -  promoter       lac promoter: promoter for the E. coli lac operon
   5651..5672    -  protein_bind   CAP binding site: CAP binding activates transcription in the presence of cAMP. E. coli catabolite activator protein
   5685..5777    -  CDS            lacI (fragment): lac repressor; lacI; The lac repressor binds to the lac operator to inhibit transcription in E. coli. This inhibition can be relieved by adding lactose or isopropyl-β-D-thiogalactopyranoside (IPTG).
   5960..6548    -  rep_origin     ori: high-copy-number ColE1/pMB1/pBR322/pUC origin of replication
   6719..7579    -  CDS            AmpR: β-lactamase; bla; confers resistance to ampicillin, carbenicillin, and related antibiotics
   7580..7684    -  promoter       AmpR promoter: bla
>Addgene plasmid #193301 | Cyto-mTurq2-Apollo-NADP+ | addgene full sequence | sequence record 380425 | Addgene NGS Result
ATTTCCCCGAAAAGTGCCACCTGACGTCGACGGATCGGGAGATCTCCCGATCCCCTATGGTGCACTCTCA
GTACAATCTGCTCTGATGCCGCATAGTTAAGCCAGTATCTGCTCCCTGCTTGTGTGTTGGAGGTCGCTGA
GTAGTGCGCGAGCAAAATTTAAGCTACAACAAGGCAAGGCTTGACCGACAATTGCATGAAGAATCTGCTT
AGGGTTAGGCGTTTTGCGCTGCTTCGCGATGTACGGGCCAGATATACGCGTTGACATTGATTATTGACTA
GTTATTAATAGTAATCAATTACGGGGTCATTAGTTCATAGCCCATATATGGAGTTCCGCGTTACATAACT
TACGGTAAATGGCCCGCCTGGCTGACCGCCCAACGACCCCCGCCCATTGACGTCAATAATGACGTATGTT
CCCATAGTAACGCCAATAGGGACTTTCCATTGACGTCAATGGGTGGAGTATTTACGGTAAACTGCCCACT
TGGCAGTACATCAAGTGTATCATATGCCAAGTACGCCCCCTATTGACGTCAATGACGGTAAATGGCCCGC
CTGGCATTATGCCCAGTACATGACCTTATGGGACTTTCCTACTTGGCAGTACATCTACGTATTAGTCATC
GCTATTACCATGGTGATGCGGTTTTGGCAGTACATCAATGGGCGTGGATAGCGGTTTGACTCACGGGGAT
TTCCAAGTCTCCACCCCATTGACGTCAATGGGAGTTTGTTTTGGCACCAAAATCAACGGGACTTTCCAAA
ATGTCGTAACAACTCCGCCCCATTGACGCAAATGGGCGGTAGGCGTGTACGGTGGGAGGTCTATATAAGC
AGAGCTCTCTGGCTAACTAGAGAACCCACTGCTTACTGGCTTATCGAAATTAATACGACTCACTATAGGG
AGACCCAAGCTGGCTAGCGTTTAAACTTAAGCTTGGTACCGAGCTCGGATCCACTAGTCCAGTGTGGTGG
AATTCGCCACCATGGCAGAGCAGGTGGCCCTGAGCCGGACCCAGGTGTGCGGGATCCTGCGGGAAGAGCT
TTTCCAGGGCGATGCCTTCCATCAGTCGGATACACACATATTCATCATCATGGGTGCAGCGGGTGACCTG
GCCAAGAAGAAGATCTACCCCACCATCTGGTGGCTGTTCCGGGATGGCCTTCTGCCCGAAAACACCTTCA
TCGTGGGCTATGCTCAGTCCCGCCTCACAGTGGCTGACATCCGCAAACAGAGTGAGCCCTTCTTCAAGGC
CACCCCAGAGGAGAAGCTCAAGCTGGAGGACTTCTTTGCCCGCAACTCCTATGTGGCTGGCCAGTACGAT
GATGCAGCCTCCTACCAGCGCCTCAACAGCCACATGAATGCCCTCCACCTGGGGTCACAGGCCAACCGCC
TCTTCTACCTGGCCTTGCCCCCGACCGTCTACGAGGCCGTCACCAAGAACATTCACGAGTCCTGCATGAG
CCAGATAGGCTGGAACCGCATCATCGTGGAGAAGCCCTTCGGGAGGGACCTGCAGAGCTCTGACCGGCTG
TCCAACCACATCTCCTCCCTGTTCCGTGAGGACCAGATCTACCGCATCGACAACTACCTGGGCACGGAGA
TGGTGCAGAACCTCATGGTGCTGAGATTTGCCAACAGGATCTTCGGCCCCATCTGGAACCGGGACAACAT
CGCCTGCGTTATCCTCACCTTCAAGGAGCCCTTTGGCACTGAGGGTCGCGGGGGCTATTTCGATGAATTT
GGGATCATCCGGGACGTGATGCAGAACCACCTACTGCAGATGCTGTGTCTGGTGGCCATGGAGAAGCCCG
CCTCCACCAACTCAGATGACGTCCGTGATGAGAAGGTCAAGGTGTTGAAATGCATCTCAGAGGTGCAGGC
CAACAATGTGGTCCTGGGCCAGTACGTGGGGAACCCCGATGGAGAGGGCGAGGCCACCAAAGGGTACCTG
GACGACCCCACGGTGCCCCGCGGGTCCACCACCGCCACTTTTGCAGCCGTCGTCCTCTATGTGGAGAATG
AGAGGTGGGATGGGGTGCCCTTCATCCTGCGCTGCGGCAAGGCCCTGAACGAGCGCAAGGCCGAGGTGAG
GCTGCAGTTCCATGATGTGGCCGGCGACATCTTCCACCAGCAGTGCAAGCGCAACGAGCTGGTGATCCGC
GTGCAGCCCAACGAGGCCGTGTACACCAAGATGATGACCAAGAAGCCGGGCATGTTCTTCAACCCCGAGG
AGTCGGAGCTGGACCTGACCTACGGCAACAGATACAAGAACGTGAAGCTCCCTGACGCCTATGAGCGCCT
CATCCTGGACGTCTTCTGCGGGAGCCAGATGCACTTCGTGCGCAGCGACGAGCTCCGTGAGGCCTGGCGT
ATTTTCACCCCACTGCTGCACCAGATTGAGCTGGAGAAGCCCAAGCCCATCCCCTATATTTATGGCAGCC
GAGGCCCCACGGAGGCAGACGAGCTGATGAAGAGAGTGGGTTTCCAGTATGAGGGCACCTACAAGTGGGT
GAACCCCCACAAGCTCAGACCGGTCGCCACCATGGTGAGCAAGGGCGAGGAGCTGTTCACCGGGGTGGTG
CCCATCCTGGTCGAGCTGGACGGCGACGTAAACGGCCACAAGTTCAGCGTGTCCGGCGAGGGCGAGGGCG
ATGCCACCTACGGCAAGCTGACCCTGAAGTTCATCTGCACCACCGGCAAGCTGCCCGTGCCCTGGCCCAC
CCTCGTGACCACCCTGTCCTGGGGCGTGCAGTGCTTCGCCCGCTACCCCGACCACATGAAGCAGCACGAC
TTCTTCAAGTCCGCCATGCCCGAAGGCTACGTCCAGGAGCGCACCATCTTCTTCAAGGACGACGGCAACT
ACAAGACCCGCGCCGAGGTGAAGTTCGAGGGCGACACCCTGGTGAACCGCATCGAGCTGAAGGGCATCGA
CTTCAAGGAGGACGGCAACATCCTGGGGCACAAGCTGGAGTACAACTACTTTAGCGACAACGTCTATATC
ACCGCCGACAAGCAGAAGAACGGCATCAAGGCCAACTTCAAGATCCGCCACAACATCGAGGACGGCGGCG
TGCAGCTCGCCGACCACTACCAGCAGAACACCCCCATCGGCGACGGCCCCGTGCTGCTGCCCGACAACCA
CTACCTGAGCACCCAGTCCAAGCTGAGCAAAGACCCCAACGAGAAGCGCGATCACATGGTCCTGCTGGAG
TTCGTGACCGCCGCCGGGATCACTCTCGGCATGGACGAGCTGTACAAGCTCGAGTCTAGAGGGCCCGTTT
AAACCCGCTGATCAGCCTCGACTGTGCCTTCTAGTTGCCAGCCATCTGTTGTTTGCCCCTCCCCCGTGCC
TTCCTTGACCCTGGAAGGTGCCACTCCCACTGTCCTTTCCTAATAAAATGAGGAAATTGCATCGCATTGT
CTGAGTAGGTGTCATTCTATTCTGGGGGGTGGGGTGGGGCAGGACAGCAAGGGGGAGGATTGGGAAGACA
ATAGCAGGCATGCTGGGGATGCGGTGGGCTCTATGGCTTCTGAGGCGGAAAGAACCAGCTGGGGCTCTAG
GGGGTATCCCC
[124 nt withheld, positions 3582-3705]
C
[91 nt withheld, positions 3707-3797]
A
[49 nt withheld, positions 3799-3847]
CCTTTGACGTTGGAGTCCACGTTCTTT
[37 nt withheld, positions 3875-3911]
ACCCTATCTCGGTCTATTCTTTTGATTTATAAGGGATTTTGCCGATTTCGGCCTATTGGTTAAAAAATGA
GCTGATTTAACAAAAATTTAACGCGAATTAATTCTGTGGAATGTGTGTCAGTTAGGGTGTGGAAAGTCCC
CAGGCTCCCCAGCAGGCAGAAGTATGCAAAGCATGCATCTCAATTAGTCAGCAACCAGGTGTGGAAAGTC
CCCAGGCTCCCCAGCAGGCAGAAGTATGCAAAGCATGCATCTCAATTAGTCAGCAACCATAGTCCCGCCC
CTAACTCCGCCCATCCCGCCCCTAACTCCGCCCAGTTCCGCCCATTCTCCGCCCCATGGCTGACTAATTT
TTTTTATTTATGCAGAGGCCGAGGCCGCCTCTGCCTCTGAGCTATTCCAGAAGTAGTGAGGAGGCTTTTT
TGGAGGCCTAGGCTTTTGCAAAAAGCTCCCGGGAGCTTGTATATCCATTTTCGGATCTGATCAAGAGACA
GGATGAGGATCGTTTCGCATGATTGAACAAGATGGATTGCACGCAGGTTCTCCGGCCGCTTGGGTGGAGA
GGCTATTCGGCTATGACTGGGCACAACAGACAATCGGCTGCTCTGATGCCGCCGTGTTCCGGCTGTCAGC
GCAGGGGCGCCCGGTTCTTTTTGTCAAGACCGACCTGTCCGGTGCCCTGAATGAACTGCAGGACGAGGCA
GCGCGGCTATCGTGGCTGGCCACGACGGGCGTTCCTTGCGCAGCTGTGCTCGACGTTGTCACTGAAGCGG
GAAGGGACTGGCTGCTATTGGGCGAAGTGCCGGGGCAGGATCTCCTGTCATCTCACCTTGCTCCTGCCGA
GAAAGTATCCATCATGGCTGATGCAATGCGGCGGCTGCATACGCTTGATCCGGCTACCTGCCCATTCGAC
CACCAAGCGAAACATCGCATCGAGCGAGCACGTACTCGGATGGAAGCCGGTCTTGTCGATCAGGATGATC
TGGACGAAGAGCATCAGGGGCTCGCGCCAGCCGAACTGTTCGCCAGGCTCAAGGCGCGCATGCCCGACGG
CGAGGATCTCGTCGTGACCCATGGCGATGCCTGCTTGCCGAATATCATGGTGGAAAATGGCCGCTTTTCT
GGATTCATCGACTGTGGCCGGCTGGGTGTGGCGGACCGCTATCAGGACATAGCGTTGGCTACCCGTGATA
TTGCTGAAGAGCTTGGCGGCGAATGGGCTGACCGCTTCCTCGTGCTTTACGGTATCGCCGCTCCCGATTC
GCAGCGCATCGCCTTCTATCGCCTTCTTGACGAGTTCTTCTGAGCGGGACTCTGGGGTTCGAAATGACCG
ACCAAGCGACGCCCAACCTGCCATCACGAGATTTCGATTCCACCGCCGCCTTCTATGAAAGGTTGGGCTT
CGGAATCGTTTTCCGGGACGCCGGCTGGATGATCCTCCAGCGCGGGGATCTCATGCTGGAGTTCTTCGCC
CACCCCAACTTGTTTATTGCAGCTTATAATGGTTACAAATAAAGCAATAGCATCACAAATTTCACAAATA
AAGCATTTTTTTCACTGCATTCTAGTTGTGGTTTGTCCAAACTCATCAATGTATCTTATCATGTCTGTAT
ACCGTCGACCTCTAGCTAGAGCTTGGCGTAATCATGGTCATAGCTGTTTCCTGTGTGAAATTGTTATCCG
CTCACAATTCCACACAACATACGAGCCGGAAGCATAAAGTGTAAAGCCTGGGGTGCCTAATGAGTGAGCT
AACTCACATTAATTGCGTTGCGCTCACTGCCCGCTTTCCAGTCGGGAAACCTGTCGTGCCAGCTGCATTA
ATGAATCGGCCAACGCGCGGGGAGAGGCGGTTTGCGTATTGGGCGCTCTTCCGCTTCCTCGCTCACTGAC
TCGCTGCGCTCGGTCGTTCGGCTGCGGCGAGCGGTATCAGCTCACTCAAAGGCGGTAATACGGTTATCCA
CAGAATCAGGGGATAACGCAGGAAAGAACATGTGAGCAAAAGGCCAGCAAAAGGCCAGGAACCGTAAAAA
GGCCGCGTTGCTGGCGTTTTTCCATAGGCTCCGCCCCCCTGACGAGCATCACAAAAATCGACGCTCAAGT
CAGAGGTGGCGAAACCCGACAGGACTATAAAGATACCAGGCGTTTCCCCCTGGAAGCTCCCTCGTGCGCT
CTCCTGTTCCGACCCTGCCGCTTACCGGATACCTGTCCGCCTTTCTCCCTTCGGGAAGCGTGGCGCTTTC
TCATAGCTCACGCTGTAGGTATCTCAGTTCGGTGTAGGTCGTTCGCTCCAAGCTGGGCTGTGTGCACGAA
CCCCCCGTTCAGCCCGACCGCTGCGCCTTATCCGGTAACTATCGTCTTGAGTCCAACCCGGTAAGACACG
ACTTATCGCCACTGGCAGCAGCCACTGGTAACAGGATTAGCAGAGCGAGGTATGTAGGCGGTGCTACAGA
GTTCTTGAAGTGGTGGCCTAACTACGGCTACACTAGAAGAACAGTATTTGGTATCTGCGCTCTGCTGAAG
CCAGTTACCTTCGGAAAAAGAGTTGGTAGCTCTTGATCCGGCAAACAAACCACCGCTGGTAGCGGTGGTT
TTTTTGTTTGCAAGCAGCAGATTACGCGCAGAAAAAAAGGATCTCAAGAAGATCCTTTGATCTTTTCTAC
GGGGTCTGACGCTCAGTGGAACGAAAACTCACGTTAAGGGATTTTGGTCATGAGATTATCAAAAAGGATC
TTCACCTAGATCCTTTTAAATTAAAAATGAAGTTTTAAATCAATCTAAAGTATATATGAGTAAACTTGGT
CTGACAGTTACCAATGCTTAATCAGTGAGGCACCTATCTCAGCGATCTGTCTATTTCGTTCATCCATAGT
TGCCTGACTCCCCGTCGTGTAGATAACTACGATACGGGAGGGCTTACCATCTGGCCCCAGTGCTGCAATG
ATACCGCGAGACCCACGCTCACCGGCTCCAGATTTATCAGCAATAAACCAGCCAGCCGGAAGGGCCGAGC
GCAGAAGTGGTCCTGCAACTTTATCCGCCTCCATCCAGTCTATTAATTGTTGCCGGGAAGCTAGAGTAAG
TAGTTCGCCAGTTAATAGTTTGCGCAACGTTGTTGCCATTGCTACAGGCATCGTGGTGTCACGCTCGTCG
TTTGGTATGGCTTCATTCAGCTCCGGTTCCCAACGATCAAGGCGAGTTACATGATCCCCCATGTTGTGCA
AAAAAGCGGTTAGCTCCTTCGGTCCTCCGATCGTTGTCAGAAGTAAGTTGGCCGCAGTGTTATCACTCAT
GGTTATGGCAGCACTGCATAATTCTCTTACTGTCATGCCATCCGTAAGATGCTTTTCTGTGACTGGTGAG
TACTCAACCAAGTCATTCTGAGAATAGTGTATGCGGCGACCGAGTTGCTCTTGCCCGGCGTCAATACGGG
ATAATACCGCGCCACATAGCAGAACTTTAAAAGTGCTCATCATTGGAAAACGTTCTTCGGGGCGAAAACT
CTCAAGGATCTTACCGCTGTTGAGATCCAGTTCGATGTAACCCACTCGTGCACCCAACTGATCTTCAGCA
TCTTTTACTTTCACCAGCGTTTCTGGGTGAGCAAAAACAGGAAGGCAAAATGCCGCAAAAAAGGGAATAA
GGGCGACACGGAAATGTTGAATACTCATACTCTTCCTTTTTCAATATTATTGAAGCATTTATCAGGGTTA
TTGTCTCATGAGCGGATACATATTTGAATGTATTTAGAAAAATAAACAAATAGGGGTTCCGCGCAC
